Addgene plasmid #161114: pDONR221-SLC17A6_STOP
Purpose: Gateway entry clone with codon-optimized ORF sequence for subcloning into custom expression vectors. Contains a STOP codon at the end of the codon-optimized ORF sequence.
Depositing lab: RESOLUTE Consortium & Giulio Superti-Furga. Depositing organization: CeMM Research Center for Molecular Medicine. Publication: The RESOLUTE consortium: unlocking SLC transporters for drug discovery. Superti-Furga G, Lackner D, Wiedmer T, Ingles-Prieto A, Barbosa B, Girardi E, Goldmann U, Gurtl B, Klavins K, Klimek C, Lindinger S, Lineiro-Retes E, Muller AC, Onstein S, Redinger G, Reil D, Sedlyarov V, Wolf G, Crawford M, Everley R, ... Steppan CM. Nat Rev Drug Discov. 2020 Jul;19(7):429-430. doi: 10.1038/d41573-020-00056-6. PubMed 32265506.
Backbone
  Vector backbone: pDONR221
  Backbone manufacturer: ThermoFisher Scientific
  Backbone size w/o insert (bp): 2550
  Vector type: Mammalian Expression
Growth in bacteria
  Bacterial resistance: Kanamycin, 50 μg/mL
  Growth temperature: 37°C
  Growth strain: NEB Stable
  Copy number: High Copy
Gene/Insert
  Gene/Insert name: SLC17A6 (alt name: DNPI, VGLUT2)
  Species: H. sapiens (human)
  Insert size (bp): 1749
  Entrez Gene: SLC17A6 (a.k.a. DNPI, VGLUT2)
  Cloning method: Gateway Cloning
  Sequencing primers: 5′ M13-fwd; 3′ M13-rev
Terms and licenses: Academic/Nonprofit Terms; Industry Terms
Depositor comments: This plasmid contains a STOP codon at the end of the codon-optimized ORF. For the version of this plasmid that does not contain a STOP codon, please see Addgene plasmid 131948 For more information on the full Resolute plasmid collection, please see www.addgene.org/depositor-collections/re-solute/. Please provide your feedback on this plasmid to the RESOLUTE consortium by filling out their RESOLUTE repository feedback form: https://forms.office.com/Pages/ResponsePage.aspx?id=0e05yklzmkS7rjFGQL4N7z4feCLQvEJAmVcOCM_u885UN1JJRko0Ukg4TVQwNTZLOUxPQVJWT1NHUCQlQCN0PWcu
How to cite: pDONR221-SLC17A6_STOP was a gift from RESOLUTE Consortium & Giulio Superti-Furga (Addgene plasmid # 161114 ; http://n2t.net/addgene:161114 ; RRID:Addgene_161114)
