[The description below was written by a language model from this plasmid's Addgene catalogue record and pLannotate feature annotations shown in this document.]
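Description:
pDONR221-SLC17A6_STOP is a Gateway entry clone built on the pDONR221 backbone, carrying a codon-optimized open reading frame for human SLC17A6, also known as VGLUT2 or DNPI. This protein is a vesicular glutamate transporter that loads glutamate into synaptic vesicles at excitatory presynaptic terminals and may also transport inorganic phosphate. The roughly 1.75 kb ORF sits between attL1 and attL2 recombination sites in a plasmid of about 4.3 kb, and it ends with a stop codon. After transfer to a destination vector, the protein will therefore be expressed with its native C-terminus rather than fused to a C-terminal tag. The depositor notes that a companion version lacking the stop codon exists for C-terminal fusions.

The plasmid is propagated in E. coli through a high-copy ColE1/pUC-type origin and is selected with kanamycin via an aminoglycoside phosphotransferase gene. Although the catalogue lists the vector type as mammalian expression, the feature table shows no eukaryotic promoter or polyadenylation signal flanking the ORF. Expression therefore depends on moving the insert by an LR Clonase reaction into a destination vector that supplies those elements. The other annotated features are standard pDONR backbone remnants. These include rrnB T1 and T2 terminators upstream of the attL1 side, which insulate the insert from read-through transcription, a T7 promoter beyond attL2 that points back toward the insert, and short lacI and lacZα fragments with no functional role.

The clone belongs to a consortium collection of solute carrier (SLC) transporter ORFs, intended as a standardized source for subcloning into custom expression vectors for transporter research and drug discovery.
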