Features (pLannotate 1.2.2; 10 found; start..end, strand, type, name):
      1..100     +  protein_bind   attL1: mutant version of attL; recombination site for the Gateway® LR reaction LR Clonase™
    106..1851    +  CDS            SLC17A6: VGLU2_HUMAN - Also known as DNPI, VGLUT2. Experimental evidence at transcript level: Swiss-Prot protein existence level 2. Mediates the uptake of glutamate into synaptic vesicles at presynaptic nerve terminals of excitatory neural cells (PubMed:11698620). May also mediate the transport of inorganic phosphate (PubMed:10820226). Involved in the regulation of retinal hyaloid vessel regression during postnatal development (By similarity). From Homo sapiens (Human).
   1856..1955    -  protein_bind   attL2: mutant version of attL; recombination site for the Gateway® LR reaction LR Clonase™
   1973..1991    -  promoter       T7 promoter: promoter for bacteriophage T7 RNA polymerase
   2125..2934    +  CDS            KanR: aminoglycoside phosphotransferase; aph(3')-Ia; confers resistance to kanamycin in bacteria or G418 (Geneticin®) in eukaryotes
   3081..3669    +  rep_origin     ori: high-copy-number ColE1/pMB1/pBR322/pUC origin of replication
   3852..3944    +  CDS            lacI (fragment): lac repressor; lacI; The lac repressor binds to the lac operator to inhibit transcription in E. coli. This inhibition can be relieved by adding lactose or isopropyl-β-D-thiogalactopyranoside (IPTG).
   3999..4026    -  terminator     rrnB T2 terminator: transcription terminator T2 from the E. coli rrnB gene
   4158..4201    +  terminator     rrnB T1 terminator: Escherichia coli rrnB; transcription terminator T1 from the E. coli rrnB gene
   4248..4284    -  CDS            lacZα (fragment): LacZα fragment of β-galactosidase; lacZ fragment
>Addgene plasmid #161114 | pDONR221-SLC17A6_STOP | addgene full sequence | sequence record 398141 | Addgene NGS Result
CAAATAATGATTTTATTTTGACTGATAGTGACCTGTTCGTTGCAACACATTGATGAGCAATGCTTTTTTA
TAATGCCAACTTTGTACAAAAAAGCAGGCTCCACCATGGAGAGCGTGAAGCAGAGGATCCTGGCACCTGG
CAAGGAGGGCCTGAAGAACTTCGCCGGCAAGTCCCTGGGCCAGATCTACAGAGTGCTGGAGAAGAAGCAG
GACACAGGCGAGACCATCGAGCTGACAGAGGATGGCAAGCCACTGGAGGTGCCCGAGAGAAAGGCCCCCC
TGTGCGACTGTACCTGCTTTGGCCTGCCTCGGAGATATATCATCGCCATCATGAGCGGCCTGGGCTTCTG
TATCTCCTTTGGCATCCGGTGCAACCTGGGCGTGGCCATCGTGGACATGGTGAACAATAGCACCATCCAC
AGAGGCGGCAAAGTGATCAAGGAGAAGGCCAAGTTCAATTGGGATCCAGAGACAGTGGGCATGATCCACG
GCTCCTTCTTTTGGGGCTACATCATCACCCAGATCCCCGGCGGCTATATCGCCTCTAGGCTGGCAGCAAA
CCGCGTGTTCGGAGCAGCAATCCTGCTGACATCTACCCTGAATATGCTGATCCCAAGCGCCGCAAGGGTG
CACTACGGATGCGTGATCTTTGTGAGAATCCTGCAGGGCCTGGTGGAGGGCGTGACATATCCTGCCTGCC
ACGGAATCTGGAGCAAGTGGGCACCACCTCTGGAGCGGTCCAGACTGGCCACCACAAGCTTCTGTGGATC
CTACGCAGGAGCCGTGATCGCAATGCCACTGGCCGGCATCCTGGTGCAGTATACCGGCTGGAGCTCCGTG
TTCTACGTGTATGGCAGCTTTGGCATGGTGTGGTACATGTTTTGGCTGCTGGTGTCCTATGAGTCTCCTG
CCAAGCACCCAACAATCACCGATGAGGAGAGGCGCTACATCGAGGAGTCTATCGGAGAGAGCGCCAACCT
GCTGGGAGCAATGGAGAAGTTCAAGACACCATGGAGGAAGTTCTTTACCTCCATGCCCGTGTATGCCATC
ATCGTGGCCAATTTCTGTCGCTCTTGGACCTTCTACCTGCTGCTGATCAGCCAGCCCGCCTATTTTGAGG
AGGTGTTCGGCTTTGAGATCTCTAAAGTGGGCATGCTGAGCGCCGTGCCTCACCTGGTCATGACCATCAT
CGTGCCAATCGGCGGCCAGATCGCCGACTTCCTGAGGTCCAAGCAGATCCTGTCTACCACAACCGTGCGC
AAGATCATGAACTGCGGCGGCTTTGGCATGGAGGCCACACTGCTGCTGGTGGTGGGATACTCCCACACCA
GGGGAGTGGCCATCTCTTTCCTGGTGCTGGCCGTGGGCTTCAGCGGCTTTGCCATCTCCGGCTTTAACGT
GAATCACCTGGATATCGCCCCTCGCTATGCCTCCATCCTGATGGGCATCTCTAACGGCGTGGGCACACTG
TCTGGCATGGTGTGCCCAATCATCGTGGGCGCCATGACCAAGAATAAGAGCCGGGAGGAGTGGCAGTACG
TGTTCCTGATCGCCGCCCTGGTGCACTACGGAGGCGTGATCTTCTATGCCATCTTTGCATCCGGAGAGAA
GCAGCCATGGGCAGACCCTGAGGAGACCTCTGAGGAGAAGTGCGGCTTTATCCACGAGGACGAGCTGGAT
GAGGAGACAGGCGATATCACCCAGAACTACATCAATTATGGCACAACCAAGAGCTACGGAGCAACAACCC
AGGCAAATGGAGGATGGCCATCCGGATGGGAGAAGAAGGAGGAGTTCGTGCAGGGCGAGGTGCAGGACTC
TCACAGCTACAAGGACCGGGTGGATTATTCCTAAGACCCAGCTTTCTTGTACAAAGTTGGCATTATAAGA
AAGCATTGCTTATCAATTTGTTGCAACGAACAGGTCACTATCAGTCAAAATAAAATCATTATTTGCCATC
CAGCTGATATCCCCTATAGTGAGTCGTATTACATGGTCATAGCTGTTTCCTGGCAGCTCTGGCCCGTGTC
TCAAAATCTCTGATGTTACATTGCACAAGATAAAAATATATCATCATGAACAATAAAACTGTCTGCTTAC
ATAAACAGTAATACAAGGGGTGTTATGAGCCATATTCAACGGGAAACGTCGAGGCCGCGATTAAATTCCA
ACATGGATGCTGATTTATATGGGTATAAATGGGCTCGCGATAATGTCGGGCAATCAGGTGCGACAATCTA
TCGCTTGTATGGGAAGCCCGATGCGCCAGAGTTGTTTCTGAAACATGGCAAAGGTAGCGTTGCCAATGAT
GTTACAGATGAGATGGTCAGACTAAACTGGCTGACGGAATTTATGCCTCTTCCGACCATCAAGCATTTTA
TCCGTACTCCTGATGATGCATGGTTACTCACCACTGCGATCCCCGGAAAAACAGCATTCCAGGTATTAGA
AGAATATCCTGATTCAGGTGAAAATATTGTTGATGCGCTGGCAGTGTTCCTGCGCCGGTTGCATTCGATT
CCTGTTTGTAATTGTCCTTTTAACAGCGATCGCGTATTTCGTCTCGCTCAGGCGCAATCACGAATGAATA
ACGGTTTGGTTGATGCGAGTGATTTTGATGACGAGCGTAATGGCTGGCCTGTTGAACAAGTCTGGAAAGA
AATGCATAAACTTTTGCCATTCTCACCGGATTCAGTCGTCACTCATGGTGATTTCTCACTTGATAACCTT
ATTTTTGACGAGGGGAAATTAATAGGTTGTATTGATGTTGGACGAGTCGGAATCGCAGACCGATACCAGG
ATCTTGCCATCCTATGGAACTGCCTCGGTGAGTTTTCTCCTTCATTACAGAAACGGCTTTTTCAAAAATA
TGGTATTGATAATCCTGATATGAATAAATTGCAGTTTCATTTGATGCTCGATGAGTTTTTCTAATCAGAA
TTGGTTAATTGGTTGTAACACTGGCAGAGCATTACGCTGACTTGACGGGACGGCGCAAGCTCATGACCAA
AATCCCTTAACGTGAGTTACGCGTCGTTCCACTGAGCGTCAGACCCCGTAGAAAAGATCAAAGGATCTTC
TTGAGATCCTTTTTTTCTGCGCGTAATCTGCTGCTTGCAAACAAAAAAACCACCGCTACCAGCGGTGGTT
TGTTTGCCGGATCAAGAGCTACCAACTCTTTTTCCGAAGGTAACTGGCTTCAGCAGAGCGCAGATACCAA
ATACTGTTCTTCTAGTGTAGCCGTAGTTAGGCCACCACTTCAAGAACTCTGTAGCACCGCCTACATACCT
CGCTCTGCTAATCCTGTTACCAGTGGCTGCTGCCAGTGGCGATAAGTCGTGTCTTACCGGGTTGGACTCA
AGACGATAGTTACCGGATAAGGCGCAGCGGTCGGGCTGAACGGGGGGTTCGTGCACACAGCCCAGCTTGG
AGCGAACGACCTACACCGAACTGAGATACCTACAGCGTGAGCTATGAGAAAGCGCCACGCTTCCCGAAGG
GAGAAAGGCGGACAGGTATCCGGTAAGCGGCAGGGTCGGAACAGGAGAGCGCACGAGGGAGCTTCCAGGG
GGAAACGCCTGGTATCTTTATAGTCCTGTCGGGTTTCGCCACCTCTGACTTGAGCGTCGATTTTTGTGAT
GCTCGTCAGGGGGGCGGAGCCTATGGAAAAACGCCAGCAACGCGGCCTTTTTACGGTTCCTGGCCTTTTG
CTGGCCTTTTGCTCACATGTTCTTTCCTGCGTTATCCCCTGATTCTGTGGATAACCGTATTACCGCCTTT
GAGTGAGCTGATACCGCTCGCCGCAGCCGAACGACCGAGCGCAGCGAGTCAGTGAGCGAGGAAGCGGAAG
AGCGCCCAATACGCAAACCGCCTCTCCCCGCGCGTTGGCCGATTCATTAATGCAGCTGGCACGACAGGTT
TCCCGACTGGAAAGCGGGCAGTGAGCGCAACGCAATTAATACGCGTACCGCTAGCCAGGAAGAGTTTGTA
GAAACGCAAAAAGGCCATCCGTCAGGATGGCCTTCTGCTTAGTTTGATGCCTGGCAGTTTATGGCGGGCG
TCCTGCCCGCCACCCTCCGGGCCGTTGCTTCACAACGTTCAAATCCGCTCCCGGCGGATTTGTCCTACTC
AGGAGAGCGTTCACCGACAAACAACAGATAAAACGAAAGGCCCAGTCTTCCGACTGAGCCTTTCGTTTTA
TTTGATGCCTGGCAGTTCCCTACTCTCGCGTTAACGCTAGCATGGATGTTTTCCCAGTCACGACGTTGTA
AAACGACGGCCAGTCTTAAGCTCGGGCCC
