>Addgene plasmid #161114 | pDONR221-SLC17A6_STOP | depositor partial sequence | sequence record 312163 | Codon-optimized ORF of SLC17A6
ATGGAGAGCGTGAAGCAGAGGATCCTGGCACCTGGCAAGGAGGGCCTGAAGAACTTCGCCGGCAAGTCCC
TGGGCCAGATCTACAGAGTGCTGGAGAAGAAGCAGGACACAGGCGAGACCATCGAGCTGACAGAGGATGG
CAAGCCACTGGAGGTGCCCGAGAGAAAGGCCCCCCTGTGCGACTGTACCTGCTTTGGCCTGCCTCGGAGA
TATATCATCGCCATCATGAGCGGCCTGGGCTTCTGTATCTCCTTTGGCATCCGGTGCAACCTGGGCGTGG
CCATCGTGGACATGGTGAACAATAGCACCATCCACAGAGGCGGCAAAGTGATCAAGGAGAAGGCCAAGTT
CAATTGGGATCCAGAGACAGTGGGCATGATCCACGGCTCCTTCTTTTGGGGCTACATCATCACCCAGATC
CCCGGCGGCTATATCGCCTCTAGGCTGGCAGCAAACCGCGTGTTCGGAGCAGCAATCCTGCTGACATCTA
CCCTGAATATGCTGATCCCAAGCGCCGCAAGGGTGCACTACGGATGCGTGATCTTTGTGAGAATCCTGCA
GGGCCTGGTGGAGGGCGTGACATATCCTGCCTGCCACGGAATCTGGAGCAAGTGGGCACCACCTCTGGAG
CGGTCCAGACTGGCCACCACAAGCTTCTGTGGATCCTACGCAGGAGCCGTGATCGCAATGCCACTGGCCG
GCATCCTGGTGCAGTATACCGGCTGGAGCTCCGTGTTCTACGTGTATGGCAGCTTTGGCATGGTGTGGTA
CATGTTTTGGCTGCTGGTGTCCTATGAGTCTCCTGCCAAGCACCCAACAATCACCGATGAGGAGAGGCGC
TACATCGAGGAGTCTATCGGAGAGAGCGCCAACCTGCTGGGAGCAATGGAGAAGTTCAAGACACCATGGA
GGAAGTTCTTTACCTCCATGCCCGTGTATGCCATCATCGTGGCCAATTTCTGTCGCTCTTGGACCTTCTA
CCTGCTGCTGATCAGCCAGCCCGCCTATTTTGAGGAGGTGTTCGGCTTTGAGATCTCTAAAGTGGGCATG
CTGAGCGCCGTGCCTCACCTGGTCATGACCATCATCGTGCCAATCGGCGGCCAGATCGCCGACTTCCTGA
GGTCCAAGCAGATCCTGTCTACCACAACCGTGCGCAAGATCATGAACTGCGGCGGCTTTGGCATGGAGGC
CACACTGCTGCTGGTGGTGGGATACTCCCACACCAGGGGAGTGGCCATCTCTTTCCTGGTGCTGGCCGTG
GGCTTCAGCGGCTTTGCCATCTCCGGCTTTAACGTGAATCACCTGGATATCGCCCCTCGCTATGCCTCCA
TCCTGATGGGCATCTCTAACGGCGTGGGCACACTGTCTGGCATGGTGTGCCCAATCATCGTGGGCGCCAT
GACCAAGAATAAGAGCCGGGAGGAGTGGCAGTACGTGTTCCTGATCGCCGCCCTGGTGCACTACGGAGGC
GTGATCTTCTATGCCATCTTTGCATCCGGAGAGAAGCAGCCATGGGCAGACCCTGAGGAGACCTCTGAGG
AGAAGTGCGGCTTTATCCACGAGGACGAGCTGGATGAGGAGACAGGCGATATCACCCAGAACTACATCAA
TTATGGCACAACCAAGAGCTACGGAGCAACAACCCAGGCAAATGGAGGATGGCCATCCGGATGGGAGAAG
AAGGAGGAGTTCGTGCAGGGCGAGGTGCAGGACTCTCACAGCTACAAGGACCGGGTGGATTATTCCTAA
